Addgene plasmid #135064: Myo 1b-myc
Purpose: Expression of rat Myo 1b (Myr 1) in mammalian cells. C-terminal myc-tag.
Depositing lab: Martin Bähler. Depositing organization: Friedrich Miescher Laboratory. Publication: Identification, characterization and cloning of myr 1, a mammalian myosin-I. Ruppert C, Kroschewski R, Bahler M. J Cell Biol. 1993 Mar;120(6):1393-403. doi: 10.1083/jcb.120.6.1393. PubMed 8449985.
Backbone
  Vector backbone: pCMV5
  Backbone manufacturer: Dr. David Russell, UTSW
  Backbone size w/o insert (bp): 4603
  Total vector size (bp): 8200
  Vector type: Mammalian Expression
Growth in bacteria
  Bacterial resistance: Ampicillin, 100 μg/mL
  Growth temperature: 37°C
  Growth strain: DH5alpha
  Copy number: High Copy
Gene/Insert
  Gene/Insert name: Myo 1b with 5' UTR (alt name: Myr 1)
  Species: R. norvegicus (rat)
  Insert size (bp): 3600
  GenBank ID: X68199
  Entrez Gene: Myo1b (a.k.a. Myr1)
  Promoter: CMV
  Tag / fusion protein: Linker (C terminal on insert); Myc (C terminal on insert)
  Cloning method: Restriction Enzyme; 5′ cloning site Eco RI (not destroyed); 3′ cloning site Xba I (not destroyed)
  Sequencing primers: 5′ CMV-F CGCAAATGGGCGGTAGGCGTG; 3′ hGH-PA-R CCAGCTTGGTTCCCAATAGA
Terms and licenses: Academic/Nonprofit Terms; Industry Terms: Not Available to Industry
Depositor comments: Myr 1 has three alternative spliceforms. In this plasmid spliceform Myr 1b is cloned, that exhibits a deletion of 29 amino acids. The size of the 5' UTR is unknown, therefore the Insert size is estimated. See also : Ruppert C, Godel J, Muller RT, Kroschewski R, Reinhard J, Bahler M J Cell Sci. 1995 Dec;108 ( Pt 12):3775-86. PubMed
How to cite: Myo 1b-myc was a gift from Martin Bähler (Addgene plasmid # 135064 ; http://n2t.net/addgene:135064 ; RRID:Addgene_135064)
