[The description below was written by a language model from this plasmid's Addgene catalogue record and pLannotate feature annotations shown in this document.]
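Description:
Myo 1b-myc is a mammalian expression plasmid built on the pCMV5 backbone that drives production of rat Myo1b (also called Myr 1), an unconventional class I myosin motor protein, carrying a short linker and a Myc epitope at its C terminus. The cDNA, which includes some 5' untranslated sequence of unrecorded length (so the stated insert size of about 3.6 kb is an estimate), was cloned between EcoRI and XbaI sites that both remain intact. According to the depositor, Myr 1 exists as three alternative splice forms, and this plasmid carries the Myr 1b form, which lacks 29 amino acids. The automated annotation labels the open reading frame by similarity to the mouse Myo1b protein, but the catalogue entry identifies the insert as rat. The Myc tag is not called as a separate feature in the table.

Transcription is driven by the human cytomegalovirus immediate early enhancer and promoter, and the message is terminated by the human growth hormone polyadenylation signal downstream of the coding region. An SV40 enhancer/early promoter segment follows the poly(A) signal; no mammalian selection marker is annotated, so the plasmid appears suited to transient expression. In E. coli it is maintained at high copy through a ColE1/pUC-type origin and selected with ampicillin via the β-lactamase gene. An f1 origin allows single-stranded DNA production, and leftover backbone elements include lacZα and lacI fragments, the lac promoter and operator, and a T7 promoter. The sequenced record is about 8.1 kb, close to the listed total of 8.2 kb. Typical uses are overexpression of the tagged myosin in cultured mammalian cells, with detection or localisation through the Myc epitope.
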