Features (pLannotate 1.2.2; 15 found; start..end, strand, type, name):
      4..158     -  CDS            lacZα (fragment): LacZα fragment of β-galactosidase; lacZ fragment
    318..697     +  enhancer       CMV enhancer: human cytomegalovirus immediate early enhancer
    699..898     +  promoter       CMV promoter: human cytomegalovirus (CMV) immediate early promoter
   1078..4398    +  CDS            Myo1b: MYO1B_MOUSE - Experimental evidence at protein level: Swiss-Prot protein existence level 1. Motor protein that may participate in process critical to neuronal development and function such as cell migration, neurite outgrowth and vesicular transport. From Mus musculus (Mouse).
   4467..5089    +  polyA_signal   hGH poly(A) signal: human growth hormone polyadenylation signal
   5118..5447    +  promoter       SV40 promoter: SV40 enhancer and early promoter
   5486..5504    -  promoter       T7 promoter: promoter for bacteriophage T7 RNA polymerase
   5542..5558    -  protein_bind   lac operator: The lac repressor binds to the lac operator to inhibit transcription in E. coli. This inhibition can be relieved by adding lactose or isopropyl-β-D-thiogalactopyranoside (IPTG). lac repressor encoded by lacI
   5566..5596    -  promoter       lac promoter: promoter for the E. coli lac operon
   5611..5632    -  protein_bind   CAP binding site: CAP binding activates transcription in the presence of cAMP. E. coli catabolite activator protein
   5645..5737    -  CDS            lacI (fragment): lac repressor; lacI; The lac repressor binds to the lac operator to inhibit transcription in E. coli. This inhibition can be relieved by adding lactose or isopropyl-β-D-thiogalactopyranoside (IPTG).
   5920..6508    -  rep_origin     ori: high-copy-number ColE1/pMB1/pBR322/pUC origin of replication
   6679..7539    -  CDS            AmpR: β-lactamase; bla; confers resistance to ampicillin, carbenicillin, and related antibiotics
   7540..7644    -  promoter       AmpR promoter: bla
   7671..8099    +  rep_origin     f1 ori (sequence partly withheld): f1 bacteriophage origin of replication; arrow indicates direction of (+) strand synthesis
>Addgene plasmid #135064 | Myo 1b-myc | addgene full sequence | sequence record 268977 | Addgene NGS Result
CCATTCGCCATTCAGGCTGCGCAACTGTTGGGAAGGGCGATCGGTGCGGGCCTCTTCGCTATTACGCCAG
CTGGCGAAAGGGGGATGTGCTGCAAGGCGATTAAGTTGGGTAACGCCAGGGTTTTCCCAGTCACGACGTT
GTAAAACGACGGCCAGTGCCAAGCTGATCTATACATTGAATCAATATTGGCAATTAGCCATATTAGTCAT
TGGTTATATAGCATAAATCAATATTGGCTATTGGCCATTGCATACGTTGTATCTATATCATAATATGTAC
ATTTATATTGGCTCATGTCCAATATGACCGCCATGTTGACATTGATTATTGACTAGTTATTAATAGTAAT
CAATTACGGGGTCATTAGTTCATAGCCCATATATGGAGTTCCGCGTTACATAACTTACGGTAAATGGCCC
GCCTGGCTGACCGCCCAACGACCCCCGCCCATTGACGTCAATAATGACGTATGTTCCCATAGTAACGCCA
ATAGGGACTTTCCATTGACGTCAATGGGTGGAGTATTTACGGTAAACTGCCCACTTGGCAGTACATCAAG
TGTATCATATGCCAAGTCCGCCCCCTATTGACGTCAATGACGGTAAATGGCCCGCCTGGCATTATGCCCA
GTACATGACCTTACGGGACTTTCCTACTTGGCAGTACATCTACGTATTAGTCATCGCTATTACCATGGTG
ATGCGGTTTTGGCAGTACACCAATGGGCGTGGATAGCGGTTTGACTCACGGGGATTTCCAAGTCTCCACC
CCATTGACGTCAATGGGAGTTTGTTTTGGCACCAAAATCAACGGGACTTTCCAAAATGTCGTAATAACCC
CGCCCCGTTGACGCAAATGGGCGGTAGGCGTGTACGGTGGGAGGTCTATATAAGCAGAGCTCGTTTAGTG
AACCGTCAGAATTCGGCACGAGGCACGGTCGGCTGAGCGGCGCCGGATCCCTGGCAAAACTGTGGCACGA
ACCCCGCATCGGGTCGGACCCGCGTTCCCCAGGCGCCGGCCAGCGAGCAGCACGCGGAGGCGGAGCGGCA
GAGCGGTTGCCGGGCGAGCTGGAAACCATGGCCAAGAAGGAGGTAAAATCCTCACTTCTGGACAATATGA
TCGGCGTTGGAGATACGGTTCTCTTGGAGCCTCTCAACGAGGAGACGTTCATCGACAACCTGAAGAAGCG
CTTCGATCACAATGAGATATATACATACATCGGGAGTGTGGTTATATCTGTTAACCCCTACCGGTCCTTG
CCCATTTATTCACCAGAGAAAGTGGAAGATTACAGAAATAGAAACTTCTATGAACTGAGCCCTCACATCT
TTGCTTTGTCGGATGAAGCATACAGATCCCTCCGTGATCAAGATAAAGATCAGTGCATTCTCATTACTGG
GGAGAGTGGAGCGGGAAAAACAGAGGCCAGCAAGCTTGTGATGTCCTATGTCGCTGCAGTGTGTGGAAAA
GGAGCAGAAGTTAATCAGGTCAAGGAACAGCTTCTCCAGTCCACCCCTGTCCTGGAAGCTTTTGGAAATG
CCAAGACTGTAAGGAATGACAATTCATCCAGATTCGGCAAATACATGGATATTGAATTTGACTTTAAAGG
CGATCCGCTGGGAGGAGTGATAAGTAACTATCTTTTAGAGAAATCTCGTGTTGTTAAGCAGCCGAGAGGT
GAAAGAAACTTCCACGTGTTCTATCAGCTGCTCTCGGGTGCCTCTGAGGAACTCCTCCACAAGCTTAAAC
TGGAGCGGGATTTCAGCAGATACAACTATCTGAGTCTGGACTCTGCCAAAGTGAATGGTGTGGACGACGC
TGCCAATTTCAGAACTGTCAGGAATGCCATGCAGATCGTGGGCTTTTCGGATCCTGAGGCCGAGTCTGTC
CTGGAGGTTGTGGCAGCTGTCTTGAAACTGGGGAACATCGAGTTCAAGCCTGAATCACGAATGAACGGTT
TGGATGAAAGCAAAATCAAAGACAAAAATGAGTTAAAAGAAATTTGTGAGTTGACCAGCATCGATCAAGT
GGTTTTAGAAAGAGCGTTCAGTTTCCGAACGGTTGAGGCGAAGCAGGAGAAAGTTTCAACCACATTGAAT
GTGGCTCAGGCTTATTATGCCCGTGATGCCCTGGCTAAAAACCTCTACAGCCGGTTGTTTTCATGGTTGG
TAAATCGAATCAACGAAAGCATTAAGGCACAAACCAAAGTGAGAAAGAAGGTCATGGGTGTTCTGGACAT
TTATGGCTTTGAGATATTTGAGGACAACAGCTTCGAGCAGTTCATTATTAATTATTGTAATGAAAAGCTT
CAACAAATCTTCATTGAACTGACCCTCAAAGAAGAGCAAGAGGAATATATTCGTGAGGACATAGAATGGA
CTCACATTGACTACTTCAACAATGCTATCATTTGCGACCTAATAGAAAACAACACAAACGGAATCTTGGC
CATGCTGGATGAAGAGTGCCTGAGACCCGGCACTGTTACAGATGAGACCTTCCTGGAAAAGCTGAACCAA
GTCTGTGCCACCCACCAGCACTTCGAGAGCAGGATGAGCAAATGTTCCCGCTTCCTCAATGACACGACCC
TGCCTCACAGCTGCTTCAGAATCCAGCATTATGCTGGCAAGGTGCTATACCAGGTGGAAGGGTTTGTTGA
CAAGAACAATGACCTTCTGTACCGAGACCTGTCTCAAGCCATGTGGAAGGCTGGCCATGCCCTCATCAAG
TCTCTGTTCCCTGAAGGGAATCCTGCAAAGGTCAACCTGAAAAGACCTCCTACTGCAGGGTCCCAGTTCA
AGGCGTCGGTGGCCACCCTGATGAAAAACCTGCAGACCAAGAACCCGAACTATATCAGGTGCATCAAGCC
GAACGATAAAAAGGCCGCTCACATTTTCAGTGAGAGTCTCGTGTGCCATCAGATCCGGTACCTGGGTCTT
CTGGAGAACGTTCGAGTGAGACGGGCAGGCTATGCCTTCAGGCAGGCCTATGAACCTTGTCTGGAAAGAT
ACAAGATGCTTTGCAAACAAACATGGCCTCACTGGAAGGGACCAGCAAGGTCTGGTGTGGAAGTTCTGTT
TAATGAGCTAGAGATTCCCGTGGAAGAGTACTCCTTCGGTAGATCCAAGATATTCATCCGAAACCCAAGG
ACATTATTCCAATTAGAAGACCTAAGGAAGCAGCGGCTGGAGGACCTGGCCACTCTCATTCAGAAGATTT
ATCGAGGATGGAAATGTCGTACACATTTTCTGCTCATGAAAAGAAGCCAAGTCGTGATTGCCGCCTGGTA
CAGGAGATACGCGCAACAAAAGCGATATCAGCAGATAAAGAGTTCAGCCCTGGTGATTCAGTCTTACATC
CGGGGCTGGAAGGCTAGAAAAATCCTGCGGGAGCTGAAGCATCAGAAACGCTGCAAGGAGGCAGCCACCA
CCATCGCAGCATACTGGCACGGCACCCAGGCACGAAGGGAATTGAAACGCTTGAAGGAGGAGGCTAGGCG
TAAGCATGCAGTTGCTGTCATTTGGGCTTACTGGCTTGGACTGAAGGTACGAAGGGAGTACAGGAAATTC
TTTAGAGCAAATGCTGGAAAGAAAATCTATGAGTTTACACTTCAAAGAATTGTGCAAAAATACTTGTTGG
AAATGAAAAATAAAATGCCTTCCTTGTCACCAATAGATAAAAATTGGCCATCAAGACCTTACCTATTCTT
GGATTCGACTCACAAGGAGCTAAAAAGGATCTTCCACTTGTGGAGGTGTAAAAAATACAGGGATCAATTC
ACAGACCAGCAGAAACTTATTTATGAAGAGAAGCTGGAGGCCAGTGAACTCTTCAAAGACAAGAAGGCTT
TATATCCTTCTAGTGTTGGTCAGCCATTCCAAGGAGCTTACCTGGAAATCAACAAGAACCCAAAATATAA
GAAACTCAAAGATGCCATTGAAGAGAAGATCATTATTGCTGAGGTTGTGAACAAAATCAACCGGGCTAAT
GGGAAGAGTACATCTCGGATTTTCCTCTTAACAAACAATAACCTTCTCCTTGCTGACCAAAAGTCGGGGC
AGATCAAGTCCGAGGTCCCCCTGGTGGATGTGACTAAGGTCTCCATGAGTTCACAGAATGATGGTTTCTT
TGCAGTACACCTCAAGGAGGGTTCAGAAGCAGCTAGTAAGGGTGACTTTCTCTTCAGCAGTGACCACCTG
ATTGAAATGGCAACCAAGTTGTATCGCACGACTCTTAGCCAAACTAAACAGAAGCTCAATATCGAGATTT
CCGATGAGTTCCTGGTACAGTTCAGACAGGACAAAGTATGTGTGAAGTTTATTCAAGGCAACCAGAAAAA
CGGGAGCGTGCCAACCTGCAAACGAAAGAACAACAGGCTTCTTGAAGTCGCTGTCCCACGGCTGAATTCT
CGGGAGCAGAAGCTGATCAGCGAGGAAGACCTGCTGTGATGAATCTAGAGGATCCCGGGTGGCATCCCTG
TGACCCCTCCCCAGTGCCTCTCCTGGCCCTGGAAGTTGCCACTCCAGTGCCCACCAGCCTTGTCCTAATA
AAATTAAGTTGCATCATTTTGTCTGACTAGGTGTCCTTCTATAATATTATGGGGTGGAGGGGGGTGGTAT
GGAGCAAGGGGCAAGTTGGGAAGACAACCTGTAGGGCCTGCGGGGTCTATTGGGAACCAAGCTGGAGTGC
AGTGGCACAATCTTGGCTCACTGCAATCTCCGCCTCCTGGGTTCAAGCGATTCTCCTGCCTCAGCCTCCC
GAGTTGTTGGGATTCCAGGCATGCATGACCAGGCTCAGCTAATTTTTGTTTTTTTGGTAGAGACGGGGTT
TCACCATATTGGCCAGGCTGGTCTCCAACTCCTAATCTCAGGTGATCTACCCACCTTGGCCTCCCAAATT
GCTGGGATTACAGGCGTGAACCACTGCTCCCTTCCCTGTCCTTCTGATTTTAAAATAACTATACCAGCAG
GAGGACGTCCAGACACAGCATAGGCTACCTGGCCATGCCCAACCGGTGGGACATTTGAGTTGCTTGCTTG
GCACTGTCCTCTCATGCGTTGGGTCCACTCAGTAGATGCCTGTTGAATTGGGTACGCGGCCAGCTTGGCT
GTGGAATGTGTGTCAGTTAGGGTGTGGAAAGTCCCCAGGCTCCCCAGCAGGCAGAAGTATGCAAAGCATG
CATCTCAATTAGTCAGCAACCAGGTGTGGAAAGTCCCCAGGCTCCCCAGCAGGCAGAAGTATGCAAAGCA
TGCATCTCAATTAGTCAGCAACCATAGTCCCGCCCCTAACTCCGCCCATCCCGCCCCTAACTCCGCCCAG
TTCCGCCCATTCTCCGCCCCATGGCTGACTAATTTTTTTTATTTATGCAGAGGCCGAGGCCGCCTCGGCC
TCTGAGCTATTCCAGAAGTAGTGAGGAGGCTTTTTTGGAGGCCTAGGCTTTTGCAAAAAGCTCCTCGAGG
AACTGAAAAACCAGAAAGTTAATTCCCTATAGTGAGTCGTATTAAATTCGTAATCATGTCATAGCTGTTT
CCTGTGTGAAATTGTTATCCGCTCACAATTCCACACAACATACGAGCCGGAAGCATAAAGTGTAAAGCCT
GGGGTGCCTAATGAGTGAGCTAACTCACATTAATTGCGTTGCGCTCACTGCCCGCTTTCCAGTCGGGAAA
CCTGTCGTGCCAGCTGCATTAATGAATCGGCCAACGCGCGGGGAGAGGCGGTTTGCGTATTGGGCGCTCT
TCCGCTTCCTCGCTCACTGACTCGCTGCGCTCGGTCGTTCGGCTGCGGCGAGCGGTATCAGCTCACTCAA
AGGCGGTAATACGGTTATCCACAGAATCAGGGGATAACGCAGGAAAGAACATGTGAGCAAAAGGCCAGCA
AAAGGCCAGGAACCGTAAAAAGGCCGCGTTGCTGGCGTTTTTCCATAGGCTCCGCCCCCCTGACGAGCAT
CACAAAAATCGACGCTCAAGTCAGAGGTGGCGAAACCCGACAGGACTATAAAGATACCAGGCGTTTCCCC
CTGGAAGCTCCCTCGTGCGCTCTCCTGTTCCGACCCTGCCGCTTACCGGATACCTGTCCGCCTTTCTCCC
TTCGGGAAGCGTGGCGCTTTCTCATAGCTCACGCTGTAGGTATCTCAGTTCGGTGTAGGTCGTTCGCTCC
AAGCTGGGCTGTGTGCACGAACCCCCCGTTCAGCCCGACCGCTGCGCCTTATCCGGTAACTATCGTCTTG
AGTCCAACCCGGTAAGACACGACTTATCGCCACTGGCAGCAGCCACTGGTAACAGGATTAGCAGAGCGAG
GTATGTAGGCGGTGCTACAGAGTTCTTGAAGTGGTGGCCTAACTACGGCTACACTAGAAGAACAGTATTT
GGTATCTGCGCTCTGCTGAAGCCAGTTACCTTCGGAAAAAGAGTTGGTAGCTCTTGATCCGGCAAACAAA
CCACCGCTGGTAGCGGTGGTTTTTTTGTTTGCAAGCAGCAGATTACGCGCAGAAAAAAAGGATCTCAAGA
AGATCCTTTGATCTTTTCTACGGGGTCTGACGCTCAGTGGAACGAAAACTCACGTTAAGGGATTTTGGTC
ATGAGATTATCAAAAAGGATCTTCACCTAGATCCTTTTAAATTAAAAATGAAGTTTTAAATCAATCTAAA
GTATATATGAGTAAACTTGGTCTGACAGTTACCAATGCTTAATCAGTGAGGCACCTATCTCAGCGATCTG
TCTATTTCGTTCATCCATAGTTGCCTGACTCCCCGTCGTGTAGATAACTACGATACGGGAGGGCTTACCA
TCTGGCCCCAGTGCTGCAATGATACCGCGAGACCCACGCTCACCGGCTCCAGATTTATCAGCAATAAACC
AGCCAGCCGGAAGGGCCGAGCGCAGAAGTGGTCCTGCAACTTTATCCGCCTCCATCCAGTCTATTAATTG
TTGCCGGGAAGCTAGAGTAAGTAGTTCGCCAGTTAATAGTTTGCGCAACGTTGTTGCCATTGCTACAGGC
ATCGTGGTGTCACGCTCGTCGTTTGGTATGGCTTCATTCAGCTCCGGTTCCCAACGATCAAGGCGAGTTA
CATGATCCCCCATGTTGTGCAAAAAAGCGGTTAGCTCCTTCGGTCCTCCGATCGTTGTCAGAAGTAAGTT
GGCCGCAGTGTTATCACTCATGGTTATGGCAGCACTGCATAATTCTCTTACTGTCATGCCATCCGTAAGA
TGCTTTTCTGTGACTGGTGAGTACTCAACCAAGTCATTCTGAGAATAGTGTATGCGGCGACCGAGTTGCT
CTTGCCCGGCGTCAATACGGGATAATACCGCGCCACATAGCAGAACTTTAAAAGTGCTCATCATTGGAAA
ACGTTCTTCGGGGCGAAAACTCTCAAGGATCTTACCGCTGTTGAGATCCAGTTCGATGTAACCCACTCGT
GCACCCAACTGATCTTCAGCATCTTTTACTTTCACCAGCGTTTCTGGGTGAGCAAAAACAGGAAGGCAAA
ATGCCGCAAAAAAGGGAATAAGGGCGACACGGAAATGTTGAATACTCATACTCTTCCTTTTTCAATATTA
TTGAAGCATTTATCAGGGTTATTGTCTCATGAGCGGATACATATTTGAATGTATTTAGAAAAATAAACAA
ATAGGGGTTCCGCGCACATTTCCCCGAAAAGTGCCACCTG
[124 nt withheld, positions 7671-7794]
C
[91 nt withheld, positions 7796-7886]
A
[49 nt withheld, positions 7888-7936]
CCTTTGACGTTGGAGTCCACGTTCTTT
[37 nt withheld, positions 7964-8000]
ACCCTATCTCGGTCTATTCTTTTGATTTATAAGGGATTTTGCCGATTTCGGCCTATTGGTTAAAAAATGA
GCTGATTTAACAAAAATTTAACGCGAATTTTAACAAAATATTAACGCTTACAATTT
